>Addgene plasmid #117425 | pJL16 | addgene full sequence | sequence record 228485 | Addgene NGS Result
GTCGCTCAAGGCGCACTCCCGTTCTGGATAATGTTTTTTGCGCCGACATCATAACGGTTCTGGCAAATAT
TCTGAAATGAGCTGTTGACAATTAATCATCCGGCTCGTATAATGTGTGGAATTGTGAGCGGATAACAATT
CCACACAGGAAACAGACCATGGGCAATATCTTTGGAAACCTTCTCAAGAGCCTGATTGGGAAGAAGGAGA
TGCGCATCCTGATGGTGGGCCTGGATGCCGCAGGAAAGACCACCATCCTATACAAGCTGAAACTGGGGGA
GATCGTCACCACCATCCCTACCATTGGGTTCAATGTGGAGACAGTGGAGTATAAGAACATCAGCTTTACA
GTGTGGGATGTGGGTGGCCAGGACAAGATTCGACCCCTCTGGAGACACTACTTCCAGAACACCCAAGGGT
TGATATTTGTGGTCGACAGCAATGATCGGGAGCGAGTAAATGAGGCCCGGGAAGAGCTGATGAGAATGCT
GGCGGAGGACGAGCTCCGGGATGCTGTACTCCTTGTCTTTGCAAACAAACAGGATCTGCCTAATGCTATG
AACGCTGCTGAGATCACAGACAAGCTGGGCCTGCATTCCCTTCGTCACCGTAACTGGTACATTCAGGCCA
CCTGTGCCACCAGCGGGGACGGGCTGTACGAAGGCCTGGACTGGCTGGCCAATCAGCTCAAAAACAAGAA
GTGAAAGCTTGGCTGTTTTGGCGGATGAGAGAAGATTTTCAGCCTGATACAGATTAAATCAGAACGCAGA
AGCGGTCTGATAAAACAGAATTTGCCTGGCGGCAGTAGCGCGGTGGTCCCACCTGACCCCATGCCGAACT
CAGAAGTGAAACGCCGTAGCGCCGATGGTAGTGTGGGGTCTCCCCATGCGAGAGTAGGGAACTGCCAGGC
ATCAAATAAAACGAAAGGCTCAGTCGAAAGACTGGGCCTTTCGTTTTATCTGTTGTTTGTCGGTGAACGC
TCTCCTGAGTAGGACAAATCCGCCGGGAGCGGATTTGAACGTTGCGAAGCAACGGCCCGGAGGGTGGCGG
GCAGGACGCCCGCCATAAACTGCCAGGCATCAAATTAAGCAGAAGGCCATCCTGACGGATGGCCTTTTTG
CGTTTCTACAAACTCTTTTGTTTATTTTTCTAAATACATTCAAATATGTATCCGCTCATGAGACAATAAC
CCTGATAAATGCTTCAATAATATTGAAAAAGGAAGAGTATGAGTATTCAACATTTCCGTGTCGCCCTTAT
TCCCTTTTTTGCGGCATTTTGCCTTCCTGTTTTTGCTCACCCAGAAACGCTGGTGAAAGTAAAAGATGCT
GAAGATCAGTTGGGTGCACGAGTGGGTTACATCGAACTGGATCTCAACAGCGGTAAGATCCTTGAGAGTT
TTCGCCCCGAAGAACGTTTTCCAATGATGAGCACTTTTAAAGTTCTGCTATGTGGCGCGGTATTATCCCG
TGTTGACGCCGGGCAAGAGCAACTCGGTCGCCGCATACACTATTCTCAGAATGACTTGGTTGAGTACTCA
CCAGTCACAGAAAAGCATCTTACGGATGGCATGACAGTAAGAGAATTATGCAGTGCTGCCATAACCATGA
GTGATAACACTGCGGCCAACTTACTTCTGACAACGATCGGAGGACCGAAGGAGCTAACCGCTTTTTTGCA
CAACATGGGGGATCATGTAACTCGCCTTGATCGTTGGGAACCGGAGCTGAATGAAGCCATACCAAACGAC
GAGCGTGACACCACGATGCCTGTAGCAATGGCAACAACGTTGCGCAAACTATTAACTGGCGAACTACTTA
CTCTAGCTTCCCGGCAACAATTAATAGACTGGATGGAGGCGGATAAAGTTGCAGGACCACTTCTGCGCTC
GGCCCTTCCGGCTGGCTGGTTTATTGCTGATAAATCTGGAGCCGGTGAGCGTGGGTCTCGCGGTATCATT
GCAGCACTGGGGCCAGATGGTAAGCCCTCCCGTATCGTAGTTATCTACACGACGGGGAGTCAGGCAACTA
TGGATGAACGAAATAGACAGATCGCTGAGATAGGTGCCTCACTGATTAAGCATTGGTAACTGTCAGACCA
AGTTTACTCATATATACTTTAGATTGATTTAAAACTTCATTTTTAATTTAAAAGGATCTAGGTGAAGATC
CTTTTTGATAATCTCATGACCAAAATCCCTTAACGTGAGTTTTCGTTCCACTGAGCGTCAGACCCCGTAG
AAAAGATCAAAGGATCTTCTTGAGATCCTTTTTTTCTGCGCGTAATCTGCTGCTTGCAAACAAAAAAACC
ACCGCTACCAGCGGTGGTTTGTTTGCCGGATCAAGAGCTACCAACTCTTTTTCCGAAGGTAACTGGCTTC
AGCAGAGCGCAGATACCAAATACTGTCCTTCTAGTGTAGCCGTAGTTAGGCCACCACTTCAAGAACTCTG
TAGCACCGCCTACATACCTCGCTCTGCTAATCCTGTTACCAGTGGCTGCTGCCAGTGGCGATAAGTCGTG
TCTTACCGGGTTGGACTCAAGACGATAGTTACCGGATAAGGCGCAGCGGTCGGGCTGAACGGGGGGTTCG
TGCACACAGCCCAGCTTGGAGCGAACGACCTACACCGAACTGAGATACCTACAGCGTGAGCTATGAGAAA
GCGCCACGCTTCCCGAAGGGAGAAAGGCGGACAGGTATCCGGTAAGCGGCAGGGTCGGAACAGGAGAGCG
CACGAGGGAGCTTCCAGGGGGAAACGCCTGGTATCTTTATAGTCCTGTCGGGTTTCGCCACCTCTGACTT
GAGCGTCGATTTTTGTGATGCTCGTCAGGGGGGCGGAGCCTATGGAAAAACGCCAGCAACGCGGCCTTTT
TACGGTTCCTGGCCTTTTGCTGGCCTTTTGCTCACATGTTCTTTCCTGCGTTATCCCCTGATTCTGTGGA
TAACCGTATTACCGCCTTTGAGTGAGCTGATACCGCTCGCCGCAGCCGAACGACCGAGCGCAGCGAGTCA
GTGAGCGAGGAAGCGGAAGAGCGCCTGATGCGGTATTTTCTCCTTACGCATCTGTGCGGTATTTCACACC
GCATATGGTGCACTCTCAGTACAATCTGCTCTGATGCCGCATAGTTAAGCCAGTATACACTCCGCTATCG
CTACGTGACTGGGTCATGGCTGCGCCCCGACACCCGCCAACACCCGCTGACGCGCCCTGACGGGCTTGTC
TGCTCCCGGCATCCGCTTACAGACAAGCTGTGACCGTCTCCGGGAGCTGCATGTGTCAGAGGTTTTCACC
GTCATCACCGAAACGCGCGAGGCAGCTGCGGTAAAGCTCATCAGCGTGGTCGTGAAGCGATTCACAGATG
TCTGCCTGTTCATCCGCGTCCAGCTCGTTGAGTTTCTCCAGAAGCGTTAATGTCTGGCTTCTGATAAAGC
GGGCCATGTTAAGGGCGGTTTTTTCCTGTTTGGTCACTGATGCCTCCGTGTAAGGGGGATTTCTGTTCAT
GGGGGTAATGATACCGATGAAACGAGAGAGGATGCTCACGATACGGGTTACTGATGATGAACATGCCCGG
TTACTGGAACGTTGTGAGGGTAAACAACTGGCGGTATGGATGCGGCGGGACCAGAGAAAAATCACTCAGG
GTCAATGCCAGCGCTTCGTTAATACAGATGTAGGTGTTCCACAGGGTAGCCAGCAGCATCCTGCGATGCA
GATCCGGAACATAATGGTGCAGGGCGCTGACTTCCGCGTTTCCAGACTTTACGAAACACGGAAACCGAAG
ACCATTCATGTTGTTGCTCAGGTCGCAGACGTTTTGCAGCAGCAGTCGCTTCACGTTCGCTCGCGTATCG
GTGATTCATTCTGCTAACCAGTAAGGCAACCCCGCCAGCCTAGCCGGGTCCTCAACGACAGGAGCACGAT
CATGCGCACCCGTGGCCAGGACCCAACGCTGCCCGAGATGCGCCGCGTGCGGCTGCTGGAGATGGCGGAC
GCGATGGATATGTTCTGCCAAGGGTTGGTTTGCGCATTCACAGTTCTCCGCAAGAATTGATTGGCTCCAA
TTCTTGGAGTGGTGAATCCGTTAGCGAGGTGCCGCCGGCTTCCATTCAGGTCGAGGTGGCCCGGCTCCAT
GCACCGCGACGCAACGCGGGGAGGCAGACAAGGTATAGGGCGGCGCCTACAATCCATGCCAACCCGTTCC
ATGTGCTCGCCGAGGCGGCATAAATCGCCGTGACGATCAGCGGTCCAATGATCGAAGTTAGGCTGGTAAG
AGCCGCGAGCGATCCTTGAAGCTGTCCCTGATGGTCGTCATCTACCTGCCTGGACAGCATGGCCTGCAAC
GCGGGCATCCCGATGCCGCCGGAAGCGAGAAGAATCATAATGGGGAAGGCCATCCAGCCTCGCGTCGCGA
ACGCCAGCAAGACGTAGCCCAGCGCGTCGGCCGCCATGCCGGCGATAATGGCCTGCTTCTCGCCGAAACG
TTTGGTGGCGGGACCAGTGACGAAGGCTTGAGCGAGGGCGTGCAAGATTCCGAATACCGCAAGCGACAGG
CCGATCATCGTCGCGCTCCAGCGAAAGCGGTCCTCGCCGAAAATGACCCAGAGCGCTGCCGGCACCTGTC
CTACGAGTTGCATGATAAAGAAGACAGTCATAAGTGCGGTGACGATAGTCATGCCCCGCGCCCACCGGAA
GGAGCTGACTGGGTTGAAGGCTCTCAAGGGCATCGGTCGACGCTCTCCCTTATGCGACTCCTGCATTAGG
AAGCAGCCCAGTAGTAGGTTGAGGCCGTTGAGCACCGCCGCCGCAAGGAATGGTGCATGCAAGGAGATGG
CGCCCAACAGTCCCCCGGCCACGGGGCCTGCCACCATACCCACGCCGAAACAAGCGCTCATGAGCCCGAA
GTGGCGAGCCCGATCTTCCCCATCGGTGATGTCGGCGATATAGGCGCCAGCAACCGCACCTGTGGCGCCG
GTGATGCCGGCCACGATGCGTCCGGCGTAGAGGATCCGGAATTCTCATGTTTGACAGCTTATCATCGACT
GCACGGTGCACCAATGCTTCTGGCGTCAGGCAGCCATCGGAAGCTGTGGTATGGCTGTGCAGGTCGTAAA
TCACTGCATAATTCGT
Features (pLannotate 1.2.2; 14 found; start..end, strand, type, name):
     85..114     +  promoter       trc promoter: strong E. coli promoter; hybrid between the trp and lac UV5 promoters
    118..142     +  protein_bind   lac operator: The lac repressor binds to the lac operator to inhibit transcription in E. coli. This inhibition can be relieved by adding lactose or isopropyl-β-D-thiogalactopyranoside (IPTG). lac repressor encoded by lacI
    159..701     +  CDS            ARF3: ARF3_HUMAN - Experimental evidence at protein level: Swiss-Prot protein existence level 1. GTP-binding protein that functions as an allosteric activator of the cholera toxin catalytic subunit, an ADP-ribosyltransferase. Involved in protein trafficking; may modulate vesicle budding and uncoating within the Golgi apparatus. From Homo sapiens (Human).
    794..909     +  ncRNA          5S rRNA: Accession: RF00001 - 5S ribosomal RNA
    913..999     +  terminator     rrnB T1 terminator: Escherichia coli rrnB; transcription terminator T1 from the E. coli rrnB gene
   1091..1118    +  terminator     rrnB T2 terminator: transcription terminator T2 from the E. coli rrnB gene
   1137..1228    +  promoter       AmpR promoter: bla
   1229..2089    +  CDS            AmpR: β-lactamase; bla; confers resistance to ampicillin, carbenicillin, and related antibiotics
   2260..2848    +  rep_origin     ori: high-copy-number ColE1/pMB1/pBR322/pUC origin of replication
   3034..3174    -  misc_feature   bom: basis of mobility region from pBR322
   3276..3467    -  CDS            rop: Rop protein, which maintains plasmids at low copy number; rop
   3484..3864    +  CDS            YPB1_ECOLX: Protein predicted: Swiss-Prot protein existence level 4. From Escherichia coli.
   4106..5007    -  CDS            TcR (fragment): tetracycline efflux protein; tet; confers resistance to tetracycline
   5021..5038    +  promoter       tet promoter (fragment): E. coli promoter for tetracycline efflux protein gene
