[The description below was written by a language model from this plasmid's Addgene catalogue record and pLannotate feature annotations shown in this document.]
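Description:
pJL16 is a bacterial expression plasmid carrying the human ARF3 coding sequence (543 bp). ARF3 is a small GTP-binding protein of the ADP-ribosylation factor family, implicated in vesicle trafficking at the Golgi and known as an allosteric activator of cholera toxin's catalytic subunit. The catalogue entry lists the backbone as pET3c, which would normally imply a T7 promoter and T7 terminator. The annotated full sequence (about 5.1 kb) shows a different arrangement. The ARF3 open reading frame sits directly downstream of a trc promoter (a strong trp/lac UV5 hybrid) and a lac operator, and is followed by a 5S rRNA segment and the rrnB T1 and T2 terminators. No T7 elements are annotated. This layout is characteristic of trc-type expression vectors rather than pET3c, so the backbone field and the sequenced plasmid appear inconsistent, and the sequence is probably the better guide to how expression is driven.

With this architecture, transcription would be carried out by the host E. coli RNA polymerase. It would be repressed by lac repressor binding at the operator and relieved by IPTG or lactose. No lacI gene is annotated on the plasmid, so repressor would have to come from the host. No epitope or affinity tag is annotated, which suggests the protein is produced untagged. Propagation relies on a ColE1/pMB1-type origin accompanied by the pBR322 bom region and rop gene. The catalogue nonetheless describes the plasmid as high copy. Selection is by ampicillin through the bla gene, and only a fragment of the tetracycline resistance gene and its promoter remains, presumably nonfunctional. The stated purpose is simply expression of ARF3, consistent with producing recombinant protein in E. coli.
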