Addgene plasmid #117425: pJL16
Purpose: Expression of ARF3
Depositing lab: Richard Kahn. Depositing organization: Emory University. Publication: Kahn expression plasmids. Kahn, Richard. unpublished PubMed 2474826.
Backbone
  Vector backbone: pET3c
  Vector type: Bacterial Expression
Growth in bacteria
  Bacterial resistance: Ampicillin, 100 μg/mL
  Growth temperature: 37°C
  Growth strain: DH5alpha
  Copy number: High Copy
Gene/Insert
  Gene/Insert name: ARF3
  Species: H. sapiens (human)
  Insert size (bp): 543
  Entrez Gene: ARF3
  Cloning method: Unknown
Terms and licenses: Academic/Nonprofit Terms; Industry Terms: Not Available to Industry
How to cite: pJL16 was a gift from Richard Kahn (Addgene plasmid # 117425 ; http://n2t.net/addgene:117425 ; RRID:Addgene_117425)
